Addgene plasmid #113754: pENTR-R4R3-3xmRuby-N
Purpose: Gateway multi-site entry clone for second position 3x mRuby (N-terminal tag). Introduced into the genome via homology-directed repair after an LR reaction with homology sequences.
Depositing lab: Magdalena Bezanilla. Depositing organization: Dartmouth College and Medical School. Publication: Efficient and modular CRISPR-Cas9 vector system for Physcomitrella patens. Mallett DR, Chang M, Cheng X, Bezanilla M. Plant Direct. 2019 Sep 12;3(9):e00168. doi: 10.1002/pld3.168. eCollection 2019 Sep. PubMed 31523744.
Backbone
  Vector backbone: pDONR221-P4rP3r
  Backbone manufacturer: Invitrogen
  Backbone size w/o insert (bp): 2540
  Vector type: CRISPR ; Gateway Entry Vector
Growth in bacteria
  Bacterial resistance: Kanamycin, 50 μg/mL
  Growth temperature: 37°C
  Growth strain: DH5alpha
  Copy number: High Copy
Gene/Insert
  Gene/Insert name: mRuby2-mRuby2-mRuby2
  Insert size (bp): 2154
  Tag / fusion protein: 3xmRuby2 (N terminal on insert)
  Cloning method: Gateway Cloning
  Sequencing primers: 5′ M13 Forward; 3′ M13 Reverse
Terms and licenses: Academic/Nonprofit Terms; Industry Terms: Not Available to Industry
Depositor comments: Second position vector for three-way Gateway LR reaction to insert N-terminal mRuby2-mRuby2-mRuby2 at your locus of interest (stop codon removed).
How to cite: pENTR-R4R3-3xmRuby-N was a gift from Magdalena Bezanilla (Addgene plasmid # 113754 ; http://n2t.net/addgene:113754 ; RRID:Addgene_113754)
