[The description below was written by a language model from this plasmid's Addgene catalogue record and pLannotate feature annotations shown in this document.]
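Description:
pENTR-R4R3-3xmRuby-N is a MultiSite Gateway entry clone built on the Invitrogen pDONR221-P4rP3r backbone. It belongs to a modular CRISPR-Cas9 vector toolkit developed for the moss Physcomitrella patens. The plasmid is about 4.8 kb and is propagated in E. coli from a high-copy ColE1/pUC-type origin, with selection by a kanamycin resistance gene (aph(3')-Ia). The feature table also shows typical pDONR backbone elements. These include rrnB T1 and T2 terminators upstream of the recombination cassette, which insulate it from read-through transcription, a T7 promoter, M13 sequencing primer sites, and small lacI and lacZα remnants with no evident function.

The payload is three tandem copies of the red fluorescent protein mRuby2, joined by very short linkers into one continuous coding unit of about 2.1 kb. According to the depositor, the stop codon has been removed so that the triple tag can be fused in frame to the N-terminus of a target protein. The cassette is flanked by Gateway attR-type sites. The annotation software labels the left site attR1 with an overlapping attB4 core, which matches the attR4 site expected from the plasmid name, and the right site is attR3. These sites make the plasmid the second-position (middle) module in a three-fragment LR reaction.

No promoter is annotated upstream of the tag, and none is needed. In use, the clone is recombined with first- and third-position entry clones carrying homology arms from the locus of interest, producing a donor template. After Cas9 cleavage, homology-directed repair inserts 3xmRuby2 at the endogenous gene, so the fusion is expressed under native regulation for live imaging of the protein.
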