Features (pLannotate 1.2.2; 13 found; start..end, strand, type, name):
    121..213     +  CDS            lacI (fragment): lac repressor; lacI; The lac repressor binds to the lac operator to inhibit transcription in E. coli. This inhibition can be relieved by adding lactose or isopropyl-β-D-thiogalactopyranoside (IPTG).
    268..295     -  terminator     rrnB T2 terminator: transcription terminator T2 from the E. coli rrnB gene
    427..470     +  terminator     rrnB T1 terminator: Escherichia coli rrnB; transcription terminator T1 from the E. coli rrnB gene
    517..553     -  CDS            lacZα (fragment): LacZα fragment of β-galactosidase; lacZ fragment
    603..722     -  protein_bind   attR1: mutant version of attR; recombination site for the Gateway® LR reaction LR Clonase™
    706..726     -  protein_bind   attB4: mutant version of attB; core recombination site for the Gateway® BP reaction BP Clonase™
    735..1445    +  CDS            mRuby2: mRuby2 is a basic (constitutively fluorescent) red fluorescent protein published in 2012, derived from Entacmaea quadricolor. It has moderate acid sensitivity.
   1452..2162    +  CDS            mRuby2: mRuby2 is a basic (constitutively fluorescent) red fluorescent protein published in 2012, derived from Entacmaea quadricolor. It has moderate acid sensitivity.
   2169..2879    +  CDS            mRuby2: mRuby2 is a basic (constitutively fluorescent) red fluorescent protein published in 2012, derived from Entacmaea quadricolor. It has moderate acid sensitivity.
   2881..3004    +  protein_bind   attR3: mutant version of attR; recombination site for the Gateway® LR reaction LR Clonase™
   3060..3078    -  promoter       T7 promoter: promoter for bacteriophage T7 RNA polymerase
   3212..4021    +  CDS            KanR: aminoglycoside phosphotransferase; aph(3')-Ia; confers resistance to kanamycin in bacteria or G418 (Geneticin®) in eukaryotes
   4168..4756    +  rep_origin     ori: high-copy-number ColE1/pMB1/pBR322/pUC origin of replication
>Addgene plasmid #113754 | pENTR-R4R3-3xmRuby-N | addgene full sequence | sequence record 238968 | Addgene NGS Result
CTTTCCTGCGTTATCCCCTGATTCTGTGGATAACCGTATTACCGCCTTTGAGTGAGCTGATACCGCTCGC
CGCAGCCGAACGACCGAGCGCAGCGAGTCAGTGAGCGAGGAAGCGGAAGAGCGCCCAATACGCAAACCGC
CTCTCCCCGCGCGTTGGCCGATTCATTAATGCAGCTGGCACGACAGGTTTCCCGACTGGAAAGCGGGCAG
TGAGCGCAACGCAATTAATACGCGTACCGCTAGCCAGGAAGAGTTTGTAGAAACGCAAAAAGGCCATCCG
TCAGGATGGCCTTCTGCTTAGTTTGATGCCTGGCAGTTTATGGCGGGCGTCCTGCCCGCCACCCTCCGGG
CCGTTGCTTCACAACGTTCAAATCCGCTCCCGGCGGATTTGTCCTACTCAGGAGAGCGTTCACCGACAAA
CAACAGATAAAACGAAAGGCCCAGTCTTCCGACTGAGCCTTTCGTTTTATTTGATGCCTGGCAGTTCCCT
ACTCTCGCGTTAACGCTAGCATGGATGTTTTCCCAGTCACGACGTTGTAAAACGACGGCCAGTCTTAAGC
TCGGGCCCCTACAGGTCACTAATACCATCTAAGTAGTTGATTCATAGTGACTGGATATGTTGTGTTTTAC
AGTATTATGTAGTCTGTTTTTTATGCAAAATCTAATTTAATATATTGATATTTATATCATTTTACGTTTC
TCGTTCAACTTTTCTATACAAAGTTGAAGGATCCATGGTGAGCAAGGGCGAGGAGCTGATCAAGGAAAAT
ATGCGTATGAAGGTGGTCATGGAAGGTTCGGTCAACGGCCACCAATTCAAATGCACAGGTGAAGGAGAAG
GCAATCCGTACATGGGAACTCAAACCATGAGGATCAAAGTCATCGAGGGAGGACCCCTGCCATTTGCCTT
TGACATTCTTGCCACGTCGTTCATGTATGGCAGCCGTACTTTTATCAAGTACCCGAAAGGCATTCCTGAT
TTCTTTAAACAGTCCTTTCCTGAGGGTTTTACTTGGGAAAGAGTTACGAGATACGAAGATGGTGGAGTCG
TCACCGTCATGCAGGACACCAGCCTTGAGGATGGCTGTCTCGTTTACCACGTCCAAGTCAGAGGGGTAAA
CTTTCCCTCCAATGGTCCCGTGATGCAGAAGAAGACCAAGGGTTGGGAGCCTAATACAGAGATGATGTAT
CCAGCAGATGGTGGTCTGAGGGGATACACTCATATGGCACTGAAAGTTGATGGTGGTGGCCATCTGTCTT
GCTCTTTCGTAACAACTTACAGGTCAAAAAAGACCGTCGGGAACATCAAGATGCCCGGTATCCATGCCGT
TGATCACCGCCTGGAAAGGTTAGAGGAAAGTGACAATGAAATGTTCGTAGTACAACGCGAACACGCAGTT
GCCAAGTTCGCCGGGCTTGGTGGTGGCATGGACGAGCTGTACAAGAGATCCATGGTGAGCAAGGGCGAGG
AGCTGATCAAGGAAAATATGCGTATGAAGGTGGTCATGGAAGGTTCGGTCAACGGCCACCAATTCAAATG
CACAGGTGAAGGAGAAGGCAATCCGTACATGGGAACTCAAACCATGAGGATCAAAGTCATCGAGGGAGGA
CCCCTGCCATTTGCCTTTGACATTCTTGCCACGTCGTTCATGTATGGCAGCCGTACTTTTATCAAGTACC
CGAAAGGCATTCCTGATTTCTTTAAACAGTCCTTTCCTGAGGGTTTTACTTGGGAAAGAGTTACGAGATA
CGAAGATGGTGGAGTCGTCACCGTCATGCAGGACACCAGCCTTGAGGATGGCTGTCTCGTTTACCACGTC
CAAGTCAGAGGGGTAAACTTTCCCTCCAATGGTCCCGTGATGCAGAAGAAGACCAAGGGTTGGGAGCCTA
ATACAGAGATGATGTATCCAGCAGATGGTGGTCTGAGGGGATACACTCATATGGCACTGAAAGTTGATGG
TGGTGGCCATCTGTCTTGCTCTTTCGTAACAACTTACAGGTCAAAAAAGACCGTCGGGAACATCAAGATG
CCCGGTATCCATGCCGTTGATCACCGCCTGGAAAGGTTAGAGGAAAGTGACAATGAAATGTTCGTAGTAC
AACGCGAACACGCAGTTGCCAAGTTCGCCGGGCTTGGTGGTGGCATGGACGAGCTGTACAAGAGATCCAT
GGTGAGCAAGGGCGAGGAGCTGATCAAGGAAAATATGCGTATGAAGGTGGTCATGGAAGGTTCGGTCAAC
GGCCACCAATTCAAATGCACAGGTGAAGGAGAAGGCAATCCGTACATGGGAACTCAAACCATGAGGATCA
AAGTCATCGAGGGAGGACCCCTGCCATTTGCCTTTGACATTCTTGCCACGTCGTTCATGTATGGCAGCCG
TACTTTTATCAAGTACCCGAAAGGCATTCCTGATTTCTTTAAACAGTCCTTTCCTGAGGGTTTTACTTGG
GAAAGAGTTACGAGATACGAAGATGGTGGAGTCGTCACCGTCATGCAGGACACCAGCCTTGAGGATGGCT
GTCTCGTTTACCACGTCCAAGTCAGAGGGGTAAACTTTCCCTCCAATGGTCCCGTGATGCAGAAGAAGAC
CAAGGGTTGGGAGCCTAATACAGAGATGATGTATCCAGCAGATGGTGGTCTGAGGGGATACACTCATATG
GCACTGAAAGTTGATGGTGGTGGCCATCTGTCTTGCTCTTTCGTAACAACTTACAGGTCAAAAAAGACCG
TCGGGAACATCAAGATGCCCGGTATCCATGCCGTTGATCACCGCCTGGAAAGGTTAGAGGAAAGTGACAA
TGAAATGTTCGTAGTACAACGCGAACACGCAGTTGCCAAGTTCGCCGGGCTTGGTGGTGGCATGGACGAG
CTGTACAAGACAACTTTGTATAATAAAGTTGAACGAGAAACGTAAAATGATATAAATATCAATATATTAA
ATTAGATTTTGCATAAAAAACAGACTACATAATACTGTAAAACACAACATATCCAGTCACTATGAATCAA
CTACTTAGATGGTATTAGTGACCTGTACTGCAGGGCGGCCGCGATATCCCCTATAGTGAGTCGTATTACA
TGGTCATAGCTGTTTCCTGGCAGCTCTGGCCCGTGTCTCAAAATCTCTGATGTTACATTGCACAAGATAA
AAATATATCATCATGAACAATAAAACTGTCTGCTTACATAAACAGTAATACAAGGGGTGTTATGAGCCAT
ATTCAACGGGAAACGTCGAGGCCGCGATTAAATTCCAACATGGATGCTGATTTATATGGGTATAAATGGG
CTCGCGATAATGTCGGGCAATCAGGTGCGACAATCTATCGCTTGTATGGGAAGCCCGATGCGCCAGAGTT
GTTTCTGAAACATGGCAAAGGTAGCGTTGCCAATGATGTTACAGATGAGATGGTCAGACTAAACTGGCTG
ACGGAATTTATGCCTCTTCCGACCATCAAGCATTTTATCCGTACTCCTGATGATGCATGGTTACTCACCA
CTGCGATCCCCGGAAAAACAGCATTCCAGGTATTAGAAGAATATCCTGATTCAGGTGAAAATATTGTTGA
TGCGCTGGCAGTGTTCCTGCGCCGGTTGCATTCGATTCCTGTTTGTAATTGTCCTTTTAACAGCGATCGC
GTATTTCGTCTCGCTCAGGCGCAATCACGAATGAATAACGGTTTGGTTGATGCGAGTGATTTTGATGACG
AGCGTAATGGCTGGCCTGTTGAACAAGTCTGGAAAGAAATGCATAAACTTTTGCCATTCTCACCGGATTC
AGTCGTCACTCATGGTGATTTCTCACTTGATAACCTTATTTTTGACGAGGGGAAATTAATAGGTTGTATT
GATGTTGGACGAGTCGGAATCGCAGACCGATACCAGGATCTTGCCATCCTATGGAACTGCCTCGGTGAGT
TTTCTCCTTCATTACAGAAACGGCTTTTTCAAAAATATGGTATTGATAATCCTGATATGAATAAATTGCA
GTTTCATTTGATGCTCGATGAGTTTTTCTAATCAGAATTGGTTAATTGGTTGTAACACTGGCAGAGCATT
ACGCTGACTTGACGGGACGGCGCAAGCTCATGACCAAAATCCCTTAACGTGAGTTACGCGTCGTTCCACT
GAGCGTCAGACCCCGTAGAAAAGATCAAAGGATCTTCTTGAGATCCTTTTTTTCTGCGCGTAATCTGCTG
CTTGCAAACAAAAAAACCACCGCTACCAGCGGTGGTTTGTTTGCCGGATCAAGAGCTACCAACTCTTTTT
CCGAAGGTAACTGGCTTCAGCAGAGCGCAGATACCAAATACTGTTCTTCTAGTGTAGCCGTAGTTAGGCC
ACCACTTCAAGAACTCTGTAGCACCGCCTACATACCTCGCTCTGCTAATCCTGTTACCAGTGGCTGCTGC
CAGTGGCGATAAGTCGTGTCTTACCGGGTTGGACTCAAGACGATAGTTACCGGATAAGGCGCAGCGGTCG
GGCTGAACGGGGGGTTCGTGCACACAGCCCAGCTTGGAGCGAACGACCTACACCGAACTGAGATACCTAC
AGCGTGAGCTATGAGAAAGCGCCACGCTTCCCGAAGGGAGAAAGGCGGACAGGTATCCGGTAAGCGGCAG
GGTCGGAACAGGAGAGCGCACGAGGGAGCTTCCAGGGGGAAACGCCTGGTATCTTTATAGTCCTGTCGGG
TTTCGCCACCTCTGACTTGAGCGTCGATTTTTGTGATGCTCGTCAGGGGGGCGGAGCCTATGGAAAAACG
CCAGCAACGCGGCCTTTTTACGGTTCCTGGCCTTTTGCTGGCCTTTTGCTCACATGTT
